>Addgene plasmid #171321 | pFTK049 | addgene full sequence | sequence record 351027 | Addgene NGS Result
GTGGCTCTTCAGTGGACGAAAGGGCCTCGTGATACGCCTATTTTTATAGGTTAATGTCATGATAATAATG
GTTTCTTAGACGTCAGGTGGCACTTTTCGGGGAAATGTGCGCGGAACCCCTATTTGTTTATTTTTCTAAA
TACATTCAAATATGTATCCGCTCATGAGACAATAACCCTGATAAATGCTTCAATAATATTGAAAAAGGAA
GAGTATGCGCTCACGCAACTGGTCCAGAACCTTGACCGAACGCAGCGGTGGTAACGGCGCAGTGGCGGTT
TTCATGGCTTGTTATGACTGTTTTTTTTTGGGGTACAGTCTATGCCTCGGGCATCCAAGCAGCAAGCGCG
TTACGCCGTGGGTCGATGTTTGATGTTATGGAGCAGCAACGATGTTACGCAGCAGGGCAGTCGCCCTAAA
ACAAAGTTAAACATCATGAGGGAAGCGGTGATCGCCGAAGTATCGACTCAACTATCAGAGGTAGTTGGCG
TCATCGAGCGCCATCTCGAACCGACGTTGCTGGCCGTACATTTGTACGGCTCCGCAGTGGATGGCGGCCT
GAAGCCACACAGCGATATTGATTTGCTGGTTACGGTGACCGTAAGGCTTGATGAAACAACGCGGCGAGCT
TTGATCAACGACCTTTTGGAAACTTCGGCTTCCCCTGGAGAGAGCGAGATTCTCCGCGCTGTAGAAGTCA
CCATTGTTGTGCACGACGACATCATTCCGTGGCGTTATCCAGCTAAGCGCGAACTGCAATTTGGAGAATG
GCAGCGCAATGACATTCTTGCAGGTATCTTCGAGCCAGCCACGATCGACATTGATCTGGCTATCTTGCTG
ACAAAAGCAAGAGAACATAGCGTTGCCTTGGTAGGTCCAGCGGCGGAGGAACTCTTTGATCCGGTTCCTG
AACAGGATCTATTTGAGGCGCTAAATGAAACCTTAACGCTATGGAACTCGCCGCCCGACTGGGCTGGCGA
TGAGCGAAATGTAGTGCTTACGTTGTCCCGCATTTGGTACAGCGCAGTAACCGGCAAAATCGCGCCGAAG
GATGTCGCTGCCGACTGGGCAATGGAGCGCCTGCCGGCCCAGTATCAGCCCGTCATACTTGAAGCTAGAC
AGGCTTATCTTGGACAAGAAGAAGATCGCTTGGCCTCGCGCGCAGATCAGTTGGAAGAATTTGTCCATTA
CGTAAAAGGCGAGATCACCAAGGTAGTCGGCAAATAACTGTCAGACCAAGTTTACTCATATATACTTTAG
ATTGATTTAAAACTTCATTTTTAATTTAAAAGGATCTAGGTGAAGATCCTTTTTGATAATCTCATGACCA
AAATCCCTTAACGTGAGTTTTCGTTCCACTGAGCGTCAGACCCCGTAGAAAAGATCAAAGGATCTTCTTG
AGATCCTTTTTTTCTGCGCGTAATCTGCTGCTTGCAAACAAAAAAACCACCGCTACCAGCGGTGGTTTGT
TTGCCGGATCAAGAGCTACCAACTCTTTTTCCGAAGGTAACTGGCTTCAGCAGAGCGCAGATACCAAATA
CTGTTCTTCTAGTGTAGCCGTAGTTAGGCCACCACTTCAAGAACTCTGTAGCACCGCCTACATACCTCGC
TCTGCTAATCCTGTTACCAGTGGCTGCTGCCAGTGGCGATAAGTCGTGTCTTACCGGGTTGGACTCAAGA
CGATAGTTACCGGATAAGGCGCAGCGGTCGGGCTGAACGGGGGGTTCGTGCACACAGCCCAGCTTGGAGC
GAACGACCTACACCGAACTGAGATACCTACAGCGTGAGCTATGAGAAAGCGCCACGCTTCCCGAAGGGAG
AAAGGCGGACAGGTATCCGGTAAGCGGCAGGGTCGGAACAGGAGAGCGCACGAGGGAGCTTCCAGGGGGA
AACGCCTGGTATCTTTATAGTCCTGTCGGGTTTCGCCACCTCTGACTTGAGCGTCGATTTTTGTGATGCT
CGTCAGGGGGGCGGAGCCTATGGAAAAACGCCAGCAACGCGGCCTTTTTACGGTTCCTGGCCTTTTGCTG
GCCTTTTGCTCACATGTTCTTTCCTGCGTTATCCCCTGATTCTGTGGATAACCGTATTACCGCCTTTGAG
TGAGCTGATACCGCTCGCCGCAGCCGAACGACCGAGCGCAGCGAGTCAGTGAGCGAGGAAGCGGAAGAGC
GCCCAATACGCAAACCGCCTCTCCCCGCGCGTTGGCCGATTCATTAATCACTCTGTGGTCTCAAATGGTG
AGCAAGGGCGAGGAGGATAACATGGCCATCATCAAGGAGTTCATGCGCTTCAAGGTGCACATGGAGGGCT
CCGTGAACGGCCACGAGTTCGAGATCGAGGGCGAGGGCGAGGGCCGCCCCTACGAGGGCACCCAGACCGC
CAAGCTGAAGGTGACCAAGGGTGGCCCCCTGCCCTTCGCCTGGGACATCCTGTCCCCTCAGTTCATGTAC
GGCTCCAAGGCCTACGTGAAGCACCCCGCCGACATCCCCGACTACTTGAAGCTGTCCTTCCCCGAGGGCT
TCAAGTGGGAGCGCGTGATGAACTTCGAGGACGGCGGCGTGGTGACCGTGACCCAGGACTCCTCCCTGCA
GGACGGCGAGTTCATCTACAAGGTGAAGCTGCGCGGCACCAACTTCCCCTCCGACGGCCCCGTAATGCAG
AAGAAAACCATGGGCTGGGAGGCCTCCTCCGAGCGGATGTACCCCGAGGACGGCGCCCTGAAGGGCGAGA
TCAAGCAGAGGCTGAAGCTGAAGGACGGCGGCCACTACGACGCTGAGGTCAAGACCACCTACAAGGCCAA
GAAGCCCGTGCAGCTGCCCGGCGCCTACAACGTCAACATCAAGTTGGACATCACCTCCCACAACGAGGAC
TACACCATCGTGGAACAGTACGAACGCGCCGAGGGCCGCCACTCCACCGGCGGCATGGACGAGTTATACA
AGTAAGCTTTGAGACCACGAA
Features (pLannotate 1.2.2; 7 found; start..end, strand, type, name):
    110..214     +  promoter       AmpR promoter: bla
    205..285     -  CDS            int (fragment): INT2_ECOLX - Protein inferred from homology: Swiss-Prot protein existence level 3. Putative integrase believed to be involved in the insertion of antibiotic resistance genes into plasmids and transposons. From Escherichia coli.
    373..429     +  CDS            GmR (fragment): gentamycin acetyltransferase; aacC1; confers resistance to gentamycin
    436..1224    +  CDS            aadA: S3AD_ECOLX - Experimental evidence at protein level: Swiss-Prot protein existence level 1. Mediates bacterial resistance to the antibiotics streptomycin and spectinomycin. From Escherichia coli.
   1398..1986    +  rep_origin     ori: high-copy-number ColE1/pMB1/pBR322/pUC origin of replication
   2169..2218    +  CDS            lacI (fragment): lac repressor; lacI; The lac repressor binds to the lac operator to inhibit transcription in E. coli. This inhibition can be relieved by adding lactose or isopropyl-β-D-thiogalactopyranoside (IPTG).
   2235..2942    +  CDS            mCherry: mCherry is a basic (constitutively fluorescent) red fluorescent protein published in 2004, derived from Discosoma sp.. It is reported to be a very rapidly-maturing monomer with low acid sensitivity.
