[The description below was written by a language model from this plasmid's Addgene catalogue record and pLannotate feature annotations shown in this document.]
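Description:
pFTK049 is a level 0 (LVL0) part plasmid from the Fungal Modular Cloning ToolKit, a synthetic-biology parts collection for filamentous fungi. It is built on the pICH41308 backbone, a standard MoClo entry vector, and the sequenced construct is small at 2,961 nt. In E. coli it replicates from a high-copy ColE1/pUC-type origin. Selection is with spectinomycin, conferred by the aadA aminoglycoside adenylyltransferase gene, which appears to be driven by the annotated bla (AmpR) promoter lying upstream. The short integrase, gentamicin acetyltransferase and lacI fragments picked up by automated annotation are most likely non-functional remnants of the integron-derived resistance cassette and of the original cloning region, not working genes.

The payload is a coding sequence for mCherry, a rapidly maturing monomeric red fluorescent protein derived from Discosoma. The feature table shows no fungal promoter or terminator flanking it, which is consistent with a level 0 part: the plasmid stores a single standardised element instead of a complete expression unit. In modular cloning systems, such parts are typically released by a Type IIS restriction enzyme. They are then combined through defined overhangs with promoter, terminator and other parts to make level 1 transcription units. These units can in turn be assembled into multigene constructs. The specific flanking sites and fusion overhangs are not given in the record, and the 5′ cloning site is listed as unknown.

The catalogue lists the insert species generically as Penicillium, Aspergillus or other fungal sources, which probably reflects the intended hosts of the toolkit and not the origin of the gene. The record does not say whether the sequence was codon-adapted. pFTK049 serves as the source of a red fluorescent reporter part for building fungal expression constructs.
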