Addgene plasmid #171321: pFTK049
Purpose: Part Plasmid Entry Vector (LVL0) from the Fungal Modular Cloning ToolKit.
Depositing lab: Arnold Driessen. Depositing organization: University of Groningen. Publication: Modular Synthetic Biology Toolkit for Filamentous Fungi. Mozsik L, Pohl C, Meyer V, Bovenberg RAL, Nygard Y, Driessen AJM. ACS Synth Biol. 2021 Nov 2. doi: 10.1021/acssynbio.1c00260. PubMed 34726388.
Backbone
  Vector backbone: pICH41308
  Vector type: Bacterial Expression, Yeast Expression, Synthetic Biology
Growth in bacteria
  Bacterial resistance: Spectinomycin, 50 μg/mL
  Growth temperature: 37°C
  Growth strain: DH5alpha
  Copy number: High Copy
Gene/Insert
  Gene/Insert name: mCherry fluorescent reporter
  Species: Penicillium, Aspergillus, or other fungal sources
  Mutation: n/a
  Cloning method: Restriction Enzyme; 5′ cloning site Unknown (unknown if destroyed)
Terms and licenses: Academic/Nonprofit Terms; Industry Terms: Not Available to Industry
How to cite: pFTK049 was a gift from Arnold Driessen (Addgene plasmid # 171321 ; http://n2t.net/addgene:171321 ; RRID:Addgene_171321)
